>Addgene plasmid #78547 | pLentiCas9-T2A-BFP | addgene full sequence | sequence record 339894 | Addgene NGS Result
GTCGACGGATCGGGAGATCTCCCGATCCCCTATGGTGCACTCTCAGTACAATCTGCTCTGATGCCGCATA
GTTAAGCCAGTATCTGCTCCCTGCTTGTGTGTTGGAGGTCGCTGAGTAGTGCGCGAGCAAAATTTAAGCT
ACAACAAGGCAAGGCTTGACCGACAATTGCATGAAGAATCTGCTTAGGGTTAGGCGTTTTGCGCTGCTTC
GCGATGTACGGGCCAGATATACGCGTTGACATTGATTATTGACTAGTTATTAATAGTAATCAATTACGGG
GTCATTAGTTCATAGCCCATATATGGAGTTCCGCGTTACATAACTTACGGTAAATGGCCCGCCTGGCTGA
CCGCCCAACGACCCCCGCCCATTGACGTCAATAATGACGTATGTTCCCATAGTAACGCCAATAGGGACTT
TCCATTGACGTCAATGGGTGGAGTATTTACGGTAAACTGCCCACTTGGCAGTACATCAAGTGTATCATAT
GCCAAGTACGCCCCCTATTGACGTCAATGACGGTAAATGGCCCGCCTGGCATTATGCCCAGTACATGACC
TTATGGGACTTTCCTACTTGGCAGTACATCTACGTATTAGTCATCGCTATTACCATGGTGATGCGGTTTT
GGCAGTACATCAATGGGCGTGGATAGCGGTTTGACTCACGGGGATTTCCAAGTCTCCACCCCATTGACGT
CAATGGGAGTTTGTTTTGGCACCAAAATCAACGGGACTTTCCAAAATGTCGTAACAACTCCGCCCCATTG
ACGCAAATGGGCGGTAGGCGTGTACGGTGGGAGGTCTATATAAGCAGCGCGTTTTGCCTGTACTGGGTCT
CTCTGGTTAGACCAGATCTGAGCCTGGGAGCTCTCTGGCTAACTAGGGAACCCACTGCTTAAGCCTCAAT
AAAGCTTGCCTTGAGTGCTTCAAGTAGTGTGTGCCCGTCTGTTGTGTGACTCTGGTAACTAGAGATCCCT
CAGACCCTTTTAGTCAGTGTGGAAAATCTCTAGCAGTGGCGCCCGAACAGGGACTTGAAAGCGAAAGGGA
AACCAGAGGAGCTCTCTCGACGCAGGACTCGGCTTGCTGAAGCGCGCACGGCAAGAGGCGAGGGGCGGCG
ACTGGTGAGTACGCCAAAAATTTTGACTAGCGGAGGCTAGAAGGAGAGAGATGGGTGCGAGAGCGTCAGT
ATTAAGCGGGGGAGAATTAGATCGCGATGGGAAAAAATTCGGTTAAGGCCAGGGGGAAAGAAAAAATATA
AATTAAAACATATAGTATGGGCAAGCAGGGAGCTAGAACGATTCGCAGTTAATCCTGGCCTGTTAGAAAC
ATCAGAAGGCTGTAGACAAATACTGGGACAGCTACAACCATCCCTTCAGACAGGATCAGAAGAACTTAGA
TCATTATATAATACAGTAGCAACCCTCTATTGTGTGCATCAAAGGATAGAGATAAAAGACACCAAGGAAG
CTTTAGACAAGATAGAGGAAGAGCAAAACAAAAGTAAGACCACCGCACAGCAAGCGGCCGCTGATCTTCA
GACCTGGAGGAGGAGATATGAGGGACAATTGGAGAAGTGAATTATATAAATATAAAGTAGTAAAAATTGA
ACCATTAGGAGTAGCACCCACCAAGGCAAAGAGAAGAGTGGTGCAGAGAGAAAAAAGAGCAGTGGGAATA
GGAGCTTTGTTCCTTGGGTTCTTGGGAGCAGCAGGAAGCACTATGGGCGCAGCGTCAATGACGCTGACGG
TACAGGCCAGACAATTATTGTCTGGTATAGTGCAGCAGCAGAACAATTTGCTGAGGGCTATTGAGGCGCA
ACAGCATCTGTTGCAACTCACAGTCTGGGGCATCAAGCAGCTCCAGGCAAGAATCCTGGCTGTGGAAAGA
TACCTAAAGGATCAACAGCTCCTGGGGATTTGGGGTTGCTCTGGAAAACTCATTTGCACCACTGCTGTGC
CTTGGAATGCTAGTTGGAGTAATAAATCTCTGGAACAGATTTGGAATCACACGACCTGGATGGAGTGGGA
CAGAGAAATTAACAATTACACAAGCTTAATACACTCCTTAATTGAAGAATCGCAAAACCAGCAAGAAAAG
AATGAACAAGAATTATTGGAATTAGATAAATGGGCAAGTTTGTGGAATTGGTTTAACATAACAAATTGGC
TGTGGTATATAAAATTATTCATAATGATAGTAGGAGGCTTGGTAGGTTTAAGAATAGTTTTTGCTGTACT
TTCTATAGTGAATAGAGTTAGGCAGGGATATTCACCATTATCGTTTCAGACCCACCTCCCAACCCCGAGG
GGACCCGACAGGCCCGAAGGAATAGAAGAAGAAGGTGGAGAGAGAGACAGAGACAGATCCATTCGATTAG
TGAACGGATCGGCACTGCGTGCGCCAATTCTGCAGACAAATGGCAGTATTCATCCACAATTTTAAAAGAA
AAGGGGGGATTGGGGGGTACAGTGCAGGGGAAAGAATAGTAGACATAATAGCAACAGACATACAAACTAA
AGAATTACAAAAACAAATTACAAAAATTCAAAATTTTCGGGTTTATTACAGGGACAGCAGAGATCCAGTT
TGGTTAATTAGCTAGCTAGGTCTTGAAAGGAGTGGGAATTGGCTCCGGTGCCCGTCAGTGGGCAGAGCGC
ACATCGCCCACAGTCCCCGAGAAGTTGGGGGGAGGGGTCGGCAATTGATCCGGTGCCTAGAGAAGGTGGC
GCGGGGTAAACTGGGAAAGTGATGTCGTGTACTGGCTCCGCCTTTTTCCCGAGGGTGGGGGAGAACCGTA
TATAAGTGCAGTAGTCGCCGTGAACGTTCTTTTTCGCAACGGGTTTGCCGCCAGAACACAGGACCGGTTC
TAGAGCGCTGCCACCATGGACAAGAAGTACAGCATCGGCCTGGACATCGGCACCAACTCTGTGGGCTGGG
CCGTGATCACCGACGAGTACAAGGTGCCCAGCAAGAAATTCAAGGTGCTGGGCAACACCGACCGGCACAG
CATCAAGAAGAACCTGATCGGAGCCCTGCTGTTCGACAGCGGCGAAACAGCCGAGGCCACCCGGCTGAAG
AGAACCGCCAGAAGAAGATACACCAGACGGAAGAACCGGATCTGCTATCTGCAAGAGATCTTCAGCAACG
AGATGGCCAAGGTGGACGACAGCTTCTTCCACAGACTGGAAGAGTCCTTCCTGGTGGAAGAGGATAAGAA
GCACGAGCGGCACCCCATCTTCGGCAACATCGTGGACGAGGTGGCCTACCACGAGAAGTACCCCACCATC
TACCACCTGAGAAAGAAACTGGTGGACAGCACCGACAAGGCCGACCTGCGGCTGATCTATCTGGCCCTGG
CCCACATGATCAAGTTCCGGGGCCACTTCCTGATCGAGGGCGACCTGAACCCCGACAACAGCGACGTGGA
CAAGCTGTTCATCCAGCTGGTGCAGACCTACAACCAGCTGTTCGAGGAAAACCCCATCAACGCCAGCGGC
GTGGACGCCAAGGCCATCCTGTCTGCCAGACTGAGCAAGAGCAGACGGCTGGAAAATCTGATCGCCCAGC
TGCCCGGCGAGAAGAAGAATGGCCTGTTCGGAAACCTGATTGCCCTGAGCCTGGGCCTGACCCCCAACTT
CAAGAGCAACTTCGACCTGGCCGAGGATGCCAAACTGCAGCTGAGCAAGGACACCTACGACGACGACCTG
GACAACCTGCTGGCCCAGATCGGCGACCAGTACGCCGACCTGTTTCTGGCCGCCAAGAACCTGTCCGACG
CCATCCTGCTGAGCGACATCCTGAGAGTGAACACCGAGATCACCAAGGCCCCCCTGAGCGCCTCTATGAT
CAAGAGATACGACGAGCACCACCAGGACCTGACCCTGCTGAAAGCTCTCGTGCGGCAGCAGCTGCCTGAG
AAGTACAAAGAGATTTTCTTCGACCAGAGCAAGAACGGCTACGCCGGCTACATTGACGGCGGAGCCAGCC
AGGAAGAGTTCTACAAGTTCATCAAGCCCATCCTGGAAAAGATGGACGGCACCGAGGAACTGCTCGTGAA
GCTGAACAGAGAGGACCTGCTGCGGAAGCAGCGGACCTTCGACAACGGCAGCATCCCCCACCAGATCCAC
CTGGGAGAGCTGCACGCCATTCTGCGGCGGCAGGAAGATTTTTACCCATTCCTGAAGGACAACCGGGAAA
AGATCGAGAAGATCCTGACCTTCCGCATCCCCTACTACGTGGGCCCTCTGGCCAGGGGAAACAGCAGATT
CGCCTGGATGACCAGAAAGAGCGAGGAAACCATCACCCCCTGGAACTTCGAGGAAGTGGTGGACAAGGGC
GCTTCCGCCCAGAGCTTCATCGAGCGGATGACCAACTTCGATAAGAACCTGCCCAACGAGAAGGTGCTGC
CCAAGCACAGCCTGCTGTACGAGTACTTCACCGTGTATAACGAGCTGACCAAAGTGAAATACGTGACCGA
GGGAATGAGAAAGCCCGCCTTCCTGAGCGGCGAGCAGAAAAAGGCCATCGTGGACCTGCTGTTCAAGACC
AACCGGAAAGTGACCGTGAAGCAGCTGAAAGAGGACTACTTCAAGAAAATCGAGTGCTTCGACTCCGTGG
AAATCTCCGGCGTGGAAGATCGGTTCAACGCCTCCCTGGGCACATACCACGATCTGCTGAAAATTATCAA
GGACAAGGACTTCCTGGACAATGAGGAAAACGAGGACATTCTGGAAGATATCGTGCTGACCCTGACACTG
TTTGAGGACAGAGAGATGATCGAGGAACGGCTGAAAACCTATGCCCACCTGTTCGACGACAAAGTGATGA
AGCAGCTGAAGCGGCGGAGATACACCGGCTGGGGCAGGCTGAGCCGGAAGCTGATCAACGGCATCCGGGA
CAAGCAGTCCGGCAAGACAATCCTGGATTTCCTGAAGTCCGACGGCTTCGCCAACAGAAACTTCATGCAG
CTGATCCACGACGACAGCCTGACCTTTAAAGAGGACATCCAGAAAGCCCAGGTGTCCGGCCAGGGCGATA
GCCTGCACGAGCACATTGCCAATCTGGCCGGCAGCCCCGCCATTAAGAAGGGCATCCTGCAGACAGTGAA
GGTGGTGGACGAGCTCGTGAAAGTGATGGGCCGGCACAAGCCCGAGAACATCGTGATCGAAATGGCCAGA
GAGAACCAGACCACCCAGAAGGGACAGAAGAACAGCCGCGAGAGAATGAAGCGGATCGAAGAGGGCATCA
AAGAGCTGGGCAGCCAGATCCTGAAAGAACACCCCGTGGAAAACACCCAGCTGCAGAACGAGAAGCTGTA
CCTGTACTACCTGCAGAATGGGCGGGATATGTACGTGGACCAGGAACTGGACATCAACCGGCTGTCCGAC
TACGATGTGGACCATATCGTGCCTCAGAGCTTTCTGAAGGACGACTCCATCGACAACAAGGTGCTGACCA
GAAGCGACAAGAACCGGGGCAAGAGCGACAACGTGCCCTCCGAAGAGGTCGTGAAGAAGATGAAGAACTA
CTGGCGGCAGCTGCTGAACGCCAAGCTGATTACCCAGAGAAAGTTCGACAATCTGACCAAGGCCGAGAGA
GGCGGCCTGAGCGAACTGGATAAGGCCGGCTTCATCAAGAGACAGCTGGTGGAAACCCGGCAGATCACAA
AGCACGTGGCACAGATCCTGGACTCCCGGATGAACACTAAGTACGACGAGAATGACAAGCTGATCCGGGA
AGTGAAAGTGATCACCCTGAAGTCCAAGCTGGTGTCCGATTTCCGGAAGGATTTCCAGTTTTACAAAGTG
CGCGAGATCAACAACTACCACCACGCCCACGACGCCTACCTGAACGCCGTCGTGGGAACCGCCCTGATCA
AAAAGTACCCTAAGCTGGAAAGCGAGTTCGTGTACGGCGACTACAAGGTGTACGACGTGCGGAAGATGAT
CGCCAAGAGCGAGCAGGAAATCGGCAAGGCTACCGCCAAGTACTTCTTCTACAGCAACATCATGAACTTT
TTCAAGACCGAGATTACCCTGGCCAACGGCGAGATCCGGAAGCGGCCTCTGATCGAGACAAACGGCGAAA
CCGGGGAGATCGTGTGGGATAAGGGCCGGGATTTTGCCACCGTGCGGAAAGTGCTGAGCATGCCCCAAGT
GAATATCGTGAAAAAGACCGAGGTGCAGACAGGCGGCTTCAGCAAAGAGTCTATCCTGCCCAAGAGGAAC
AGCGATAAGCTGATCGCCAGAAAGAAGGACTGGGACCCTAAGAAGTACGGCGGCTTCGACAGCCCCACCG
TGGCCTATTCTGTGCTGGTGGTGGCCAAAGTGGAAAAGGGCAAGTCCAAGAAACTGAAGAGTGTGAAAGA
GCTACTGGGGATCACCATCATGGAAAGAAGCAGCTTCGAGAAGAATCCCATCGACTTTCTGGAAGCCAAG
GGCTACAAAGAAGTGAAAAAGGACCTGATCATCAAGCTGCCTAAGTACTCCCTGTTCGAGCTGGAAAACG
GCCGGAAGAGAATGCTGGCCTCTGCCGGCGAACTGCAGAAGGGAAACGAACTGGCCCTGCCCTCCAAATA
TGTGAACTTCCTGTACCTGGCCAGCCACTATGAGAAGCTGAAGGGCTCCCCCGAGGATAATGAGCAGAAA
CAGCTGTTTGTGGAACAGCACAAGCACTACCTGGACGAGATCATCGAGCAGATCAGCGAGTTCTCCAAGA
GAGTGATCCTGGCCGACGCTAATCTGGACAAAGTGCTGTCCGCCTACAACAAGCACCGGGATAAGCCCAT
CAGAGAGCAGGCCGAGAATATCATCCACCTGTTTACCCTGACCAATCTGGGAGCCCCTGCCGCCTTCAAG
TACTTTGACACCACCATCGACCGGAAGAGGTACACCAGCACCAAAGAGGTGCTGGACGCCACCCTGATCC
ACCAGAGCATCACCGGCCTGTACGAGACACGGATCGACCTGTCTCAGCTGGGAGGCGACAAGCGACCTGC
CGCCACAAAGAAGGCTGGACAGGCTAAGAAGAAGAAAGATTACAAAGACGATGACGATAAGGGATCCGGA
GAGGGCAGAGGAAGTCTGCTAACATGCGGTGACGTCGAGGAGAATCCTGGCCCACCGGTCGCCACCATGA
GCGAGCTGATTAAGGAGAACATGCACATGAAGCTGTACATGGAGGGCACCGTGGACAACCATCACTTCAA
GTGCACATCCGAGGGCGAAGGCAAGCCCTACGAGGGCACCCAGACCATGAGAATCAAGGTGGTCGAGGGC
GGCCCTCTCCCCTTCGCCTTCGACATCCTGGCTACTAGCTTCCTCTACGGCAGCAAGACCTTCATCAACC
ACACCCAGGGCATCCCCGACTTCTTCAAGCAGTCCTTCCCTGAGGGCTTCACATGGGAGAGAGTCACCAC
ATACGAAGACGGGGGCGTGCTGACCGCTACCCAGGACACCAGCCTCCAGGACGGCTGCCTCATCTACAAC
GTCAAGATCAGAGGGGTGAACTTCACATCCAACGGCCCTGTGATGCAGAAGAAAACACTCGGCTGGGAGG
CCTTCACCGAGACGCTGTACCCCGCTGACGGCGGCCTGGAAGGCAGAAACGACATGGCCCTGAAGCTCGT
GGGCGGGAGCCATCTGATCGCAAACATCAAGACCACATATAGATCCAAGAAACCCGCTAAGAACCTCAAG
ATGCCTGGCGTCTACTATGTGGACTACAGACTGGAAAGAATCAAGGAGGCCAACAACGAGACCTACGTCG
AGCAGCACGAGGTGGCAGTGGCCAGATACTGCGACCTCCCTAGCAAACTGGGGCACAAGCTTAATGGATC
CGGCGCAACAAACTTCTCTCTGCTGAAACAAGCCGGAGATGTCGAAGAGAATCCTGGACCGATGGCCAAG
CCTTTGTCTCAAGAAGAATCCACCCTCATTGAAAGAGCAACGGCTACAATCAACAGCATCCCCATCTCTG
AAGACTACAGCGTCGCCAGCGCAGCTCTCTCTAGCGACGGCCGCATCTTCACTGGTGTCAATGTATATCA
TTTTACTGGGGGACCTTGTGCAGAACTCGTGGTGCTGGGCACTGCTGCTGCTGCGGCAGCTGGCAACCTG
ACTTGTATCGTCGCGATCGGAAATGAGAACAGGGGCATCTTGAGCCCCTGCGGACGGTGCCGACAGGTGC
TTCTCGATCTGCATCCTGGGATCAAAGCCATAGTGAAGGACAGTGATGGACAGCCGACGGCAGTTGGGAT
TCGTGAATTGCTGCCCTCTGGTTATGTGTGGGAGGGCTAAGAATTCGATATCAAGCTTATCGGTAATCAA
CCTCTGGATTACAAAATTTGTGAAAGATTGACTGGTATTCTTAACTATGTTGCTCCTTTTACGCTATGTG
GATACGCTGCTTTAATGCCTTTGTATCATGCTATTGCTTCCCGTATGGCTTTCATTTTCTCCTCCTTGTA
TAAATCCTGGTTGCTGTCTCTTTATGAGGAGTTGTGGCCCGTTGTCAGGCAACGTGGCGTGGTGTGCACT
GTGTTTGCTGACGCAACCCCCACTGGTTGGGGCATTGCCACCACCTGTCAGCTCCTTTCCGGGACTTTCG
CTTTCCCCCTCCCTATTGCCACGGCGGAACTCATCGCCGCCTGCCTTGCCCGCTGCTGGACAGGGGCTCG
GCTGTTGGGCACTGACAATTCCGTGGTGTTGTCGGGGAAATCATCGTCCTTTCCTTGGCTGCTCGCCTGT
GTTGCCACCTGGATTCTGCGCGGGACGTCCTTCTGCTACGTCCCTTCGGCCCTCAATCCAGCGGACCTTC
CTTCCCGCGGCCTGCTGCCGGCTCTGCGGCCTCTTCCGCGTCTTCGCCTTCGCCCTCAGACGAGTCGGAT
CTCCCTTTGGGCCGCCTCCCCGCATCGATACCGTCGACCTCGAGACCTAGAAAAACATGGAGCAATCACA
AGTAGCAATACAGCAGCTACCAATGCTGATTGTGCCTGGCTAGAAGCACAAGAGGAGGAGGAGGTGGGTT
TTCCAGTCACACCTCAGGTACCTTTAAGACCAATGACTTACAAGGCAGCTGTAGATCTTAGCCACTTTTT
AAAAGAAAAGGGGGGACTGGAAGGGCTAATTCACTCCCAACGAAGACAAGATATCCTTGATCTGTGGATC
TACCACACACAAGGCTACTTCCCTGATTGGCAGAACTACACACCAGGGCCAGGGATCAGATATCCACTGA
CCTTTGGATGGTGCTACAAGCTAGTACCAGTTGAGCAAGAGAAGGTAGAAGAAGCCAATGAAGGAGAGAA
CACCCGCTTGTTACACCCTGTGAGCCTGCATGGGATGGATGACCCGGAGAGAGAAGTATTAGAGTGGAGG
TTTGACAGCCGCCTAGCATTTCATCACATGGCCCGAGAGCTGCATCCGGACTGTACTGGGTCTCTCTGGT
TAGACCAGATCTGAGCCTGGGAGCTCTCTGGCTAACTAGGGAACCCACTGCTTAAGCCTCAATAAAGCTT
GCCTTGAGTGCTTCAAGTAGTGTGTGCCCGTCTGTTGTGTGACTCTGGTAACTAGAGATCCCTCAGACCC
TTTTAGTCAGTGTGGAAAATCTCTAGCAGGGCCCGTTTAAACCCGCTGATCAGCCTCGACTGTGCCTTCT
AGTTGCCAGCCATCTGTTGTTTGCCCCTCCCCCGTGCCTTCCTTGACCCTGGAAGGTGCCACTCCCACTG
TCCTTTCCTAATAAAATGAGGAAATTGCATCGCATTGTCTGAGTAGGTGTCATTCTATTCTGGGGGGTGG
GGTGGGGCAGGACAGCAAGGGGGAGGATTGGGAAGACAATAGCAGGCATGCTGGGGATGCGGTGGGCTCT
ATGGCTTCTGAGGCGGAAAGAACCAGCTGGGGCTCTAGGGGGTATCCCC
[124 nt withheld, positions 9920-10043]
C
[91 nt withheld, positions 10045-10135]
A
[49 nt withheld, positions 10137-10185]
CCTTTGACGTTGGAGTCCACGTTCTTT
[37 nt withheld, positions 10213-10249]
ACCCTATCTCGGTCTATTCTTTTGATTTATAAGGGATTTTGCCGATTTCGGCCTATTGGTTAAAAAATGA
GCTGATTTAACAAAAATTTAACGCGAATTAATTCTGTGGAATGTGTGTCAGTTAGGGTGTGGAAAGTCCC
CAGGCTCCCCAGCAGGCAGAAGTATGCAAAGCATGCATCTCAATTAGTCAGCAACCAGGTGTGGAAAGTC
CCCAGGCTCCCCAGCAGGCAGAAGTATGCAAAGCATGCATCTCAATTAGTCAGCAACCATAGTCCCGCCC
CTAACTCCGCCCAGTTCCGCCCATTCTCCGCCCCATGGCTGACTAATTTTTTTTATTTATGCAGAGGCCG
AGGCCGCCTCTGCCTCTGAGCTATTCCAGAAGTAGTGAGGAGGCTTTTTTGGAGGCCTAGGCTTTTGCAA
AAAGCTCCCGGGAGCTTGTATATCCATTTTCGGATCTGATCAGCACGTGTTGACAATTAATCATCGGCAT
AGTATATCGGCATAGTATAATACGACAAGGTGAGGAACTAAACCATGGCCAAGTTGACCAGTGCCGTTCC
GGTGCTCACCGCGCGCGACGTCGCCGGAGCGGTCGAGTTCTGGACCGACCGGCTCGGGTTCTCCCGGGAC
TTCGTGGAGGACGACTTCGCCGGTGTGGTCCGGGACGACGTGACCCTGTTCATCAGCGCGGTCCAGGACC
AGGTGGTGCCGGACAACACCCTGGCCTGGGTGTGGGTGCGCGGCCTGGACGAGCTGTACGCCGAGTGGTC
GGAGGTCGTGTCCACGAACTTCCGGGACGCCTCCGGGCCGGCCATGACCGAGATCGGCGAGCAGCCGTGG
GGGCGGGAGTTCGCCCTGCGCGACCCGGCCGGCAACTGCGTGCACTTCGTGGCCGAGGAGCAGGACTGAC
ACGTGCTACGAGATTTCGATTCCACCGCCGCCTTCTATGAAAGGTTGGGCTTCGGAATCGTTTTCCGGGA
CGCCGGCTGGATGATCCTCCAGCGCGGGGATCTCATGCTGGAGTTCTTCGCCCACCCCAACTTGTTTATT
GCAGCTTATAATGGTTACAAATAAAGCAATAGCATCACAAATTTCACAAATAAAGCATTTTTTTCACTGC
ATTCTAGTTGTGGTTTGTCCAAACTCATCAATGTATCTTATCATGTCTGTATACCGTCGACCTCTAGCTA
GAGCTTGGCGTAATCATGGTCATAGCTGTTTCCTGTGTGAAATTGTTATCCGCTCACAATTCCACACAAC
ATACGAGCCGGAAGCATAAAGTGTAAAGCCTGGGGTGCCTAATGAGTGAGCTAACTCACATTAATTGCGT
TGCGCTCACTGCCCGCTTTCCAGTCGGGAAACCTGTCGTGCCAGCTGCATTAATGAATCGGCCAACGCGC
GGGGAGAGGCGGTTTGCGTATTGGGCGCTCTTCCGCTTCCTCGCTCACTGACTCGCTGCGCTCGGTCGTT
CGGCTGCGGCGAGCGGTATCAGCTCACTCAAAGGCGGTAATACGGTTATCCACAGAATCAGGGGATAACG
CAGGAAAGAACATGTGAGCAAAAGGCCAGCAAAAGGCCAGGAACCGTAAAAAGGCCGCGTTGCTGGCGTT
TTTCCATAGGCTCCGCCCCCCTGACGAGCATCACAAAAATCGACGCTCAAGTCAGAGGTGGCGAAACCCG
ACAGGACTATAAAGATACCAGGCGTTTCCCCCTGGAAGCTCCCTCGTGCGCTCTCCTGTTCCGACCCTGC
CGCTTACCGGATACCTGTCCGCCTTTCTCCCTTCGGGAAGCGTGGCGCTTTCTCATAGCTCACGCTGTAG
GTATCTCAGTTCGGTGTAGGTCGTTCGCTCCAAGCTGGGCTGTGTGCACGAACCCCCCGTTCAGCCCGAC
CGCTGCGCCTTATCCGGTAACTATCGTCTTGAGTCCAACCCGGTAAGACACGACTTATCGCCACTGGCAG
CAGCCACTGGTAACAGGATTAGCAGAGCGAGGTATGTAGGCGGTGCTACAGAGTTCTTGAAGTGGTGGCC
TAACTACGGCTACACTAGAAGAACAGTATTTGGTATCTGCGCTCTGCTGAAGCCAGTTACCTTCGGAAAA
AGAGTTGGTAGCTCTTGATCCGGCAAACAAACCACCGCTGGTAGCGGTGGTTTTTTTGTTTGCAAGCAGC
AGATTACGCGCAGAAAAAAAGGATCTCAAGAAGATCCTTTGATCTTTTCTACGGGGTCTGACGCTCAGTG
GAACGAAAACTCACGTTAAGGGATTTTGGTCATGAGATTATCAAAAAGGATCTTCACCTAGATCCTTTTA
AATTAAAAATGAAGTTTTAAATCAATCTAAAGTATATATGAGTAAACTTGGTCTGACAGTTACCAATGCT
TAATCAGTGAGGCACCTATCTCAGCGATCTGTCTATTTCGTTCATCCATAGTTGCCTGACTCCCCGTCGT
GTAGATAACTACGATACGGGAGGGCTTACCATCTGGCCCCAGTGCTGCAATGATACCGCGAGACCCACGC
TCACCGGCTCCAGATTTATCAGCAATAAACCAGCCAGCCGGAAGGGCCGAGCGCAGAAGTGGTCCTGCAA
CTTTATCCGCCTCCATCCAGTCTATTAATTGTTGCCGGGAAGCTAGAGTAAGTAGTTCGCCAGTTAATAG
TTTGCGCAACGTTGTTGCCATTGCTACAGGCATCGTGGTGTCACGCTCGTCGTTTGGTATGGCTTCATTC
AGCTCCGGTTCCCAACGATCAAGGCGAGTTACATGATCCCCCATGTTGTGCAAAAAAGCGGTTAGCTCCT
TCGGTCCTCCGATCGTTGTCAGAAGTAAGTTGGCCGCAGTGTTATCACTCATGGTTATGGCAGCACTGCA
TAATTCTCTTACTGTCATGCCATCCGTAAGATGCTTTTCTGTGACTGGTGAGTACTCAACCAAGTCATTC
TGAGAATAGTGTATGCGGCGACCGAGTTGCTCTTGCCCGGCGTCAATACGGGATAATACCGCGCCACATA
GCAGAACTTTAAAAGTGCTCATCATTGGAAAACGTTCTTCGGGGCGAAAACTCTCAAGGATCTTACCGCT
GTTGAGATCCAGTTCGATGTAACCCACTCGTGCACCCAACTGATCTTCAGCATCTTTTACTTTCACCAGC
GTTTCTGGGTGAGCAAAAACAGGAAGGCAAAATGCCGCAAAAAAGGGAATAAGGGCGACACGGAAATGTT
GAATACTCATACTCTTCCTTTTTCAATATTATTGAAGCATTTATCAGGGTTATTGTCTCATGAGCGGATA
CATATTTGAATGTATTTAGAAAAATAAACAAATAGGGGTTCCGCGCACATTTCCCCGAAAAGTGCCACCT
GAC
Features (pLannotate 1.2.2; 36 found; start..end, strand, type, name):
     31..83      -  misc_feature   bom (fragment): basis of mobility region from pBR322
    238..617     +  enhancer       CMV enhancer: human cytomegalovirus immediate early enhancer
    618..817     +  promoter       CMV promoter: human cytomegalovirus (CMV) immediate early promoter
    835..1015    +  LTR            5' LTR (truncated): truncated 5' long terminal repeat (LTR) from HIV-1
   1062..1187    +  misc_feature   HIV-1 Ψ: packaging signal of human immunodeficiency virus type 1
   1171..1534    +  CDS            HIV-1 gag (fragment): gag protein from human immunodeficiency virus 1; gag
   1680..1913    +  misc_feature   RRE: The Rev response element (RRE) of HIV-1 allows for Rev-dependent mRNA export from the nucleus to the cytoplasm.
   2290..2390    +  CDS            Rev (fragment): human immunodeficiency virus 1 (HIV-1) Rev protein; rev; enhances nuclear export of unspliced and incompletely spliced viral mRNAs
   2440..2557    +  misc_feature   cPPT/CTS: central polypurine tract and central termination sequence of HIV-1
   2606..2624    +  CDS            small t antigen (fragment): SV40 (simian virus 40) small t antigen
   2650..2861    +  promoter       EF-1α core promoter: core promoter for human elongation factor EF-1α
   2886..4604    +  CDS            Cas9(N): N-terminal portion of Streptococcus pyogenes Cas9 (Zetsche et al., 2015)
   4491..6989    +  CDS            Cas9(C): C-terminal portion of Streptococcus pyogenes Cas9 (Zetsche et al., 2015)
   7137..7835    +  CDS            TagBFP: TagBFP is a basic (constitutively fluorescent) blue fluorescent protein published in 2008, derived from Entacmaea quadricolor. It is reported to be a very rapidly-maturing monomer with very low acid sensitivity.
   7902..8300    +  CDS            BSD: blasticidin S deaminase; Aspergillus terreus BSD; confers resistance to blasticidin
   8301..8322    +  misc_feature   MCS (fragment): pBluescript multiple cloning site
   8325..8913    +  misc_feature   WPRE: woodchuck hepatitis virus posttranscriptional regulatory element
   8850..9431    +  CDS            nef (fragment): NEF_HV1H2 - Experimental evidence at protein level: Swiss-Prot protein existence level 1. Extracellular Nef protein targets CD4(+) T-lymphocytes for apoptosis by interacting with CXCR4 surface receptors. From Human immunodeficiency virus type 1 group M subtype B (isolate HXB2) (HIV-1).
   9438..9618    +  LTR            5' LTR (truncated): truncated 5' long terminal repeat (LTR) from HIV-1
   9650..9874    +  polyA_signal   bGH poly(A) signal: bovine growth hormone polyadenylation signal
   9878..9899    +  promoter       SV40 promoter (fragment): SV40 enhancer and early promoter
   9920..10348   +  rep_origin     f1 ori (sequence partly withheld): f1 bacteriophage origin of replication; arrow indicates direction of (+) strand synthesis
  10375..10446   +  promoter       SV40 promoter (fragment): SV40 enhancer and early promoter
  10447..10518   +  promoter       SV40 promoter (fragment): SV40 enhancer and early promoter
  10522..10656   +  rep_origin     SV40 ori: SV40 origin of replication
  10718..10765   +  promoter       EM7 promoter: synthetic bacterial promoter&nbsp
  10784..11158   +  CDS            BleoR: antibiotic-binding protein; Sh ble from Streptoalloteichus hindustanus; confers resistance to bleomycin, phleomycin, and Zeocin™
  11168..11293   +  CDS            ble (fragment): BLE_KLEPN - Experimental evidence at protein level: Swiss-Prot protein existence level 1. Binding protein with a strong affinity to the bleomycin family of antibiotics. Binds to CL990; an antimitotic-antibiotic compound. From Klebsiella pneumoniae.
  11288..11409   +  polyA_signal   SV40 poly(A) signal: SV40 polyadenylation signal
  11480..11502   -  protein_bind   lac operator (fragment): The lac repressor binds to the lac operator to inhibit transcription in E. coli. This inhibition can be relieved by adding lactose or isopropyl-β-D-thiogalactopyranoside (IPTG). lac repressor encoded by lacI
  11506..11536   -  promoter       lac promoter: promoter for the E. coli lac operon
  11551..11572   -  protein_bind   CAP binding site: CAP binding activates transcription in the presence of cAMP. E. coli catabolite activator protein
  11585..11677   -  CDS            lacI (fragment): lac repressor; lacI; The lac repressor binds to the lac operator to inhibit transcription in E. coli. This inhibition can be relieved by adding lactose or isopropyl-β-D-thiogalactopyranoside (IPTG).
  11860..12448   -  rep_origin     ori: high-copy-number ColE1/pMB1/pBR322/pUC origin of replication
  12619..13479   -  CDS            AmpR: β-lactamase; bla; confers resistance to ampicillin, carbenicillin, and related antibiotics
  13480..13584   -  promoter       AmpR promoter: bla
