[The description below was written by a language model from this plasmid's Addgene catalogue record and pLannotate feature annotations shown in this document.]
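Description:
pLentiCas9-T2A-BFP is a lentiviral mammalian expression vector derived from the Lenti-Cas9-blast backbone, modified by Gibson assembly to add a T2A-BFP cassette in frame with Cas9. It is propagated in E. coli through a high-copy ColE1/pUC-type origin with ampicillin selection (AmpR under its own promoter). The backbone also carries an f1 origin and an SV40 ori/EM7-driven bleomycin-resistance (BleoR) cassette lying outside the viral genome.

The transfer cassette has the arrangement typical of later-generation HIV-1 vectors. A CMV enhancer/promoter is fused to a truncated 5' LTR to drive genomic RNA production in packaging cells. This is followed by the Ψ packaging signal with a gag fragment, the RRE for Rev-dependent nuclear export, and the cPPT/CTS. A second truncated LTR, annotated by the software as a 5' LTR, closes the viral genome at the 3' end, followed by a bGH polyadenylation signal.

Within the viral genome, an EF-1α core promoter drives Streptococcus pyogenes Cas9, which the annotation tool splits into overlapping N- and C-terminal portions but which appears as one continuous coding region. TagBFP follows, and then blasticidin S deaminase, with a WPRE downstream to enhance transcript expression. The T2A peptide named in the record is not separately annotated, but it would allow Cas9 and BFP to be produced as separate proteins from one transcript. The element linking BFP to the blasticidin marker is likewise not annotated.

The construct is suited to making Cas9-expressing cell lines by transduction. Blasticidin provides selection and blue fluorescence allows Cas9-positive cells to be monitored or sorted. The associated work concerns paired guide RNA designs for CRISPR genomic deletion.
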