Addgene plasmid #78547: pLentiCas9-T2A-BFP
Purpose: Cas9 protein with BFP
Depositing lab: Roderic Guigo & Rory Johnson. Depositing organization: Centre for Genomic Regulation (CRG). Publication: Scalable Design of Paired CRISPR Guide RNAs for Genomic Deletion. Pulido-Quetglas C, Aparicio-Prat E, Arnan C, Polidori T, Hermoso T, Palumbo E, Ponomarenko J, Guigo R, Johnson R. PLoS Comput Biol. 2017 Mar 2;13(3):e1005341. doi: 10.1371/journal.pcbi.1005341. eCollection 2017 Mar. PCOMPBIOL-D-16-01254 PubMed 28253259.
Backbone
  Vector backbone: Lenti-Cas9-blast
  Backbone manufacturer: Addgene 52962
  Backbone size w/o insert (bp): 12859
  Total vector size (bp): 13633
  Modifications to backbone: Added T2A-BFP
  Vector type: Mammalian Expression, Lentiviral
  Selectable markers: Blasticidin
Growth in bacteria
  Bacterial resistance: Ampicillin, 100 μg/mL
  Growth temperature: 37°C
  Growth strain: NEB Stable
  Copy number: High Copy
Gene/Insert
  Gene/Insert name: T2A-BFP
  Insert size (bp): 753
  Promoter: In frame with Cas9
  Cloning method: Gibson Cloning
  Sequencing primers: 5′ CTGGACGCCACCCTGATCC; 3′ Gacgctgtagtcttcagagatg
Terms and licenses: Academic/Nonprofit Terms; Industry Terms: Not Available to Industry
How to cite: pLentiCas9-T2A-BFP was a gift from Roderic Guigo & Rory Johnson (Addgene plasmid # 78547 ; http://n2t.net/addgene:78547 ; RRID:Addgene_78547)
