>Addgene plasmid #78547 | pLentiCas9-T2A-BFP | addgene partial sequence | sequence record 152256 | hEF1aprom-F 5'-AACTGGGAAAGTGATGTCGTG-3'
TTTTTCCCGAGGGTGGGGGAGAACCGTATATAAGTGCAGTAGTCGCCGTGAACGTTCTTTTTCGCAACGG
GTTTGCCGCCAGAACACAGGACCGGTTCTAGAGCGCTGCCACCATGGACAAGAAGTACAGCATCGGCCTG
GACATCGGCACCAACTCTGTGGGCTGGGCCGTGATCACCGACGAGTACAAGGTGCCCAGCAAGAAATTCA
AGGTGCTGGGCAACACCGACCGGCACAGCATCAAGAAGAACCTGATCGGAGCCCTGCTGTTCGACAGCGG
CGAAACAGCCGAGGCCACCCGGCTGAAGAGAACCGCCAGAAGAAGATACACCAGACGGAAGAACCGGATC
TGCTATCTGCAAGAGATCTTCAGCAACGAGATGGCCAAGGTGGACGACAGCTTCTTCCACAGACTGGAAG
AGTCCTTCCTGGTGGAAGAGGATAAGAAGCACGAGCGGCACCCCATCTTCGGCAACATCGTGGACGAGGT
GGCCTACCACGAGAAGTACCCCACCATCTACCACCTGAGAAAGAAACTGGTGGACAGCACCGACAAGGCC
GACCTGCGGCTGATCTATCTGGCCCTGGCCCACATGATCAAGTTCCGGGGCCACTTCCTGATCGAGGGCG
ACCTGAACCCCGACAACAGCGACGTGGACAAGCTGTTCATCCAGCTGGTGCAGACCTACAACCAGCTGTT
CGAGGAAAACCCCATCAACGCCAGCGGCGTGGACGCCAAGGCCATCCTGTCTGCCAGACTGAGCAAGAGC
AGACGGCTGGAAAATCTGATCGCCCAGCTGCCCGGCGAGAAGAAGAATGGCCTGTTCGGAAACCTGATTG
CCCTGAGCCTGGGCCTGACCCCCAACTTCAAGAGCAACTTCGACCTGGCCGAGGATGCCAAACTGCAGCT
GAGCAAGGACACCTACGACGACGACCTGGACAACCTGCTGGCCCAGATCGGCGAC
