>Addgene plasmid #78547 | pLentiCas9-T2A-BFP | addgene partial sequence | sequence record 152266 | dCas9-F2 5'-CCAAAGAGGTGCTGGACG-3'
CATCACCGGCCTGTACGAGACACGGATCGACCTGTCTCAGCTGGGAGGCGACAAGCGACCTGCCGCCACA
AAGAAGGCTGGACAGGCTAAGAAGAAGAAAGATTACAAAGACGATGACGATAAGGGATCCGGAGAGGGCA
GAGGAAGTCTGCTAACATGCGGTGACGTCGAGGAGAATCCTGGCCCACCGGTCGCCACCATGAGCGAGCT
GATTAAGGAGAACATGCACATGAAGCTGTACATGGAGGGCACCGTGGACAACCATCACTTCAAGTGCACA
TCCGAGGGCGAAGGCAAGCCCTACGAGGGCACCCAGACCATGAGAATCAAGGTGGTCGAGGGCGGCCCTC
TCCCCTTCGCCTTCGACATCCTGGCTACTAGCTTCCTCTACGGCAGCAAGACCTTCATCAACCACACCCA
GGGCATCCCCGACTTCTTCAAGCAGTCCTTCCCTGAGGGCTTCACATGGGAGAGAGTCACCACATACGAA
GACGGGGGCGTGCTGACCGCTACCCAGGACACCAGCCTCCAGGACGGCTGCCTCATCTACAACGTCAAGA
TCAGAGGGGTGAACTTCACATCCAACGGCCCTGTGATGCAGAAGAAAACACTCGGCTGGGAGGCCTTCAC
CGAGACGCTGTACCCCGCTGACGGCGGCCTGGAAGGCAGAAACGACATGGCCCTGAAGCTCGTGGGCGGG
AGCCATCTGATCGCAAACATCAAGACCACATATAGATCCAAGAAACCCGCTAAGAACCTCAAGATGCCTG
GCGTCTACTATGTGGACTACAGACTGGAAAGAATCAAGGAGGCCAACAACGAGACCTACGTCGAGCAGCA
CGAGGTGGCAGTGGCCAGATACTGCGACCTCCCTAGCAAACTGGGGCACAAGCTTAATGGATCCGGCGCA
ACAAACTTCTCTCTGCTGAAACAAGCCGGAGATGTCGAAGAGAATCCTGGACCGATGGCCAAGCCTTTGT
CTCAAGAAGAATCCACCCTCATTGAAAGAGCAACGGCTACAATCAACAGCATCCCCATCTCTGAAGACTA
CAGCGTCGCCAGCGCAGCTCTCTCTAGCGACGGCCGCATCTTCACTGGTGTCAATGTATATCATTTT
